Addgene plasmid #153500: pAGM9121_Cfo-CPO SP
Purpose: Caldariomyces (Leptoxyphium) fumago Chloroperoxidase Signal Peptide Donor Plasmid
Depositing lab: Sylvestre Marillonnet. Depositing organization: Leibniz Institute of Plant Biochemistry (IPB). Publication: A modular two yeast species secretion system for the production and preparative application of unspecific peroxygenases. Pullmann P, Knorrscheidt A, Munch J, Palme PR, Hoehenwarter W, Marillonnet S, Alcalde M, Westermann B, Weissenborn MJ. Commun Biol. 2021 May 12;4(1):562. doi: 10.1038/s42003-021-02076-3. PubMed 33980981.
Backbone
  Vector backbone: pAGM9121
  Vector type: Synthetic Biology
Growth in bacteria
  Bacterial resistance: Spectinomycin, 50 μg/mL
  Growth temperature: 37°C
  Growth strain: DH5alpha
  Copy number: High Copy
Gene/Insert
  Gene/Insert name: Chloroperoxidase SP (alt name: CPO)
  Species: Caldariomyces (Leptoxyphium) fumago
  Cloning method: Restriction Enzyme; 5′ cloning site Unknown (unknown if destroyed)
Terms and licenses: Academic/Nonprofit Terms; Industry Terms: Not Available to Industry
Depositor comments: Please visit https://www.biorxiv.org/content/10.1101/2020.07.22.216432v1 for bioRxiv preprint.
How to cite: pAGM9121_Cfo-CPO SP was a gift from Sylvestre Marillonnet (Addgene plasmid # 153500 ; http://n2t.net/addgene:153500 ; RRID:Addgene_153500)
