[The description below was written by a language model from this plasmid's Addgene catalogue record and pLannotate feature annotations shown in this document.]
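Description:
pAGM9121_Cfo-CPO SP is a small (about 2.1 kb) synthetic-biology donor plasmid built on the pAGM9121 backbone, a vector generally used as a universal level 0 acceptor in the Golden Gate/Modular Cloning (MoClo) system. It is maintained in E. coli through a high-copy ColE1/pUC-type origin of replication and selected with spectinomycin. Resistance comes from the aadA aminoglycoside adenylyltransferase gene (annotated SmR). Upstream of it, the annotation picks up a fragment of a class 1 integron Pc promoter and a short remnant of the gentamicin acetyltransferase gene. These are probably leftovers of the integron-derived cassette from which the marker was taken, and they are not functional payload.

The insert is a short coding segment of roughly 60 nt that matches the N-terminal region of chloroperoxidase (CPO) from the fungus Caldariomyces (Leptoxyphium) fumago, in line with the catalogue description of it as that enzyme's secretion signal peptide. No promoter, terminator, tag or reporter is annotated around it, so the plasmid is a storage and donor module for a standardized part and not an expression construct. The record does not give the flanking restriction sites or fusion overhangs.

According to the associated publication, the plasmid belongs to a modular secretion system for two yeast species, designed for producing unspecific peroxygenases. In that kind of scheme, interchangeable signal peptide modules such as this one are combined with enzyme genes and other parts in downstream expression vectors, so that different leader sequences can be screened for the best secretion of the target protein.
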