Features (pLannotate 1.2.2; 5 found; start..end, strand, type, name):
     23..46      +  promoter       Pc promoter (fragment): intI1 (promoter lies within the coding sequence); class 1 integron promoter
    222..278     +  CDS            GmR (fragment): gentamycin acetyltransferase; aacC1; confers resistance to gentamycin
    289..1076    +  CDS            SmR (fragment): aminoglycoside adenylyltransferase (Murphy, 1985); aadA; confers resistance to spectinomycin and streptomycin
   1417..2005    +  rep_origin     ori: high-copy-number ColE1/pMB1/pBR322/pUC origin of replication
   2055..2114    +  CDS            CPO (fragment): PRXC_LEPFU - Experimental evidence at protein level: Swiss-Prot protein existence level 1. Catalyzes peroxidative halogenations involved in the biosynthesis of clardariomycin (2,2-dichloro-1,3-cyclo-pentenedione). The enzyme also has potent catalase activity and in the absence of halide ion, acts as a peroxidase similar to plant peroxidases. From Leptoxyphium fumago (Caldariomyces fumago).
>Addgene plasmid #153500 | pAGM9121_Cfo-CPO SP | addgene full sequence | sequence record 310581 | Addgene NGS Result
GTGCCGAGGCACGAACCCAGTGGACATAAGCCTGTTCGGTTCGTAAGCTGTAATGCAAGTAGCGTATGCG
CTCACGCAACTGGTCCAGAACCTTGACCGAACGCAGCGGTGGTAACGGCGCAGTGGCGGTTTTCATGGCT
TGTTATGACTGTTTTTTTGGGGTACAGTCTATGCCTCGGGCATCCAAGCAGCAAGCGCGTTACGCCGTGG
GTCGATGTTTGATGTTATGGAGCAGCAACGATGTTACGCAGCAGGGCAGTCGCCCTAAAACAAAGTTAAA
CATCATGGGGGAAGCGGTGATCGCCGAAGTATCGACTCAACTATCAGAGGTAGTTGGCGTCATCGAGCGC
CATCTCGAACCGACGTTGCTGGCCGTACATTTGTACGGCTCCGCAGTGGATGGCGGCCTGAAGCCACACA
GCGATATTGATTTGCTGGTTACGGTGACCGTAAGGCTTGATGAAACAACGCGGCGAGCTTTGATCAACGA
CCTTTTGGAAACTTCGGCTTCCCCTGGAGAGAGCGAGATTCTCCGCGCTGTAGAAGTCACCATTGTTGTG
CACGACGACATCATTCCGTGGCGTTATCCAGCTAAGCGCGAACTGCAATTTGGAGAATGGCAGCGCAATG
ACATTCTTGCAGGTATCTTCGAGCCAGCCACGATCGACATTGATCTGGCTATCTTGCTGACAAAAGCAAG
AGAACATAGCGTTGCCTTGGTAGGTCCAGCGGCGGAGGAACTCTTTGATCCGGTTCCTGAACAGGATCTA
TTTGAGGCGCTAAATGAAACCTTAACGCTATGGAACTCGCCGCCCGACTGGGCTGGCGATGAGCGAAATG
TAGTGCTTACGTTGTCCCGCATTTGGTACAGCGCAGTAACCGGCAAAATCGCGCCGAAGGATGTCGCTGC
CGACTGGGCAATGGAGCGCCTGCCGGCCCAGTATCAGCCCGTCATACTTGAAGCTAGACAGGCTTATCTT
GGACAAGAAGAAGATCGCTTGGCCTCGCGCGCAGATCAGTTGGAAGAATTTGTCCATTACGTGAAAGGCG
AGATCACCAAGGTAGTCGGCAAATAATGTCTAGCTAGAAATTCGTTCAAGCCGACGCCGCTTCGCGGCGC
GGCTTAACTCAAGCGTTAGATGCACTAAGCACATAATTGCTCACAGCCAAACTATCAGGTCAAGTCTGCT
TTTATTATTTTTAAGCGTGCATAATAAGCCCTACACAAATTGGGAGATATATCATGCTGTCAGACCAAGT
TTACTCATATATACTTTAGATTGATTTAAAACTTCATTTTTAATTTAAAAGGATCTAGGTGAAGATCCTT
TTTGATAATCTCATGACCAAAATCCCTTAACGTGAGTTTTCGTTCCACTGAGCGTCAGACCCCGTAGAAA
AGATCAAAGGATCTTCTTGAGATCCTTTTTTTCTGCGCGTAATCTGCTGCTTGCAAACAAAAAAACCACC
GCTACCAGCGGTGGTTTGTTTGCCGGATCAAGAGCTACCAACTCTTTTTCCGAAGGTAACTGGCTTCAGC
AGAGCGCAGATACCAAATACTGTTCTTCTAGTGTAGCCGTAGTTAGGCCACCACTTCAAGAACTCTGTAG
CACCGCCTACATACCTCGCTCTGCTAATCCTGTTACCAGTGGCTGCTGCCAGTGGCGATAAGTCGTGTCT
TACCGGGTTGGACTCAAGACGATAGTTACCGGATAAGGCGCAGCGGTCGGGCTGAACGGGGGGTTCGTGC
ACACAGCCCAGCTTGGAGCGAACGACCTACACCGAACTGAGATACCTACAGCGTGAGCTATGAGAAAGCG
CCACGCTTCCCGAAGGGAGAAAGGCGGACAGGTATCCGGTAAGCGGCAGGGTCGGAACAGGAGAGCGCAC
GAGGGAGCTTCCAGGGGGAAACGCCTGGTATCTTTATAGTCCTGTCGGGTTTCGCCACCTCTGACTTGAG
CGTCGATTTTTGTGATGCTCGTCAGGGGGGCGGAGCCTATGGAAAAACGCCAGCAACGCGGCCTTTTTAC
GGTTCCTGCACTCTGTGGTCTCAAATGTTCTCCAAGGTCCTTCCCTTCGTGGGAGCGGTTGCCGCCCTCC
CTCACTCCGTCCGAGCACGAGACCACGAA
